Addgene plasmid #174843: pLV-H1-SGIBX
Purpose: (Empty Backbone) empty vector for cloning shRNA and/or miRNA
Depositing lab: Helen Morrison. Depositing organization: Leibniz Institute on Aging - Fritz Lipmann Institute (FLI).
Backbone
  Vector backbone: pLV-H1-SGIBX
  Backbone manufacturer: Modified from pGIPZ
  Backbone size (bp): 8713
  Vector type: Mammalian Expression, Lentiviral, RNAi
  Selectable markers: Blasticidin
Growth in bacteria
  Bacterial resistance: Ampicillin, 100 μg/mL
  Growth temperature: 30°C
  Growth strain: NEB Stable
  Growth instructions: Growing in LB media may be low, but growth in TB may help plasmid yield
  Copy number: High Copy
Terms and licenses: Academic/Nonprofit Terms; Industry Terms: Not Available to Industry
How to cite: pLV-H1-SGIBX was a gift from Helen Morrison (Addgene plasmid # 174843 ; http://n2t.net/addgene:174843 ; RRID:Addgene_174843)
