[The description below was written by a language model from this plasmid's Addgene catalogue record and pLannotate feature annotations shown in this document.]
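Description:
pLV-H1-SGIBX is an 8,713 bp empty lentiviral RNAi backbone, derived by modification of pGIPZ, intended for cloning shRNA and/or miRNA sequences for delivery into mammalian cells. It is maintained in bacteria as a high-copy plasmid through a ColE1/pUC-type origin with ampicillin resistance (AmpR and its bla promoter). Transduced mammalian cells are selected with blasticidin. An SV40 origin and an SV40 poly(A) signal also lie in the plasmid backbone outside the viral genome.

The HIV-1-derived transfer cassette runs from a truncated 5' LTR through the Ψ packaging signal with a partial gag sequence, the Rev response element for Rev-dependent nuclear export of the genomic RNA, and the cPPT/CTS. It ends in a self-inactivating ΔU3 3' LTR followed by a bGH poly(A) signal. The short nef and Rev fragments annotated near these elements are residual viral sequence rather than functional genes.

Between the cPPT and the 3' LTR there are two expression units. The first is a human H1 promoter, a Pol III promoter suited to driving short hairpin RNAs. The second is a CMV enhancer/promoter driving TurboGFP, followed by an EMCV IRES and the blasticidin S deaminase gene, then a 5' miR-30a flanking fragment and a WPRE to enhance transcript expression. This layout lets a single Pol II transcript report transduction by fluorescence, confer drug resistance and potentially carry a miR-30-context hairpin, while the H1 promoter offers a separate site for a conventional shRNA. The record does not state the exact cloning sites, and only the 5' miR-30a flank is annotated.
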