Features (pLannotate 1.2.2; 24 found; start..end, strand, type, name):
    321..717     +  CDS            BSD (fragment): blasticidin S deaminase; Aspergillus terreus BSD; confers resistance to blasticidin
    723..810     +  ncRNA          5' miR-30a (fragment): sequence upstream of the 71-nt precursor of the human miR-30a microRNA (Zeng et al., 2002) miRNA
    943..1531    +  misc_feature   WPRE: woodchuck hepatitis virus posttranscriptional regulatory element
   1548..1736    +  CDS            nef (fragment): NEF_HV1Z2 - Experimental evidence at protein level: Swiss-Prot protein existence level 1. Extracellular Nef protein targets CD4(+) T-lymphocytes for apoptosis by interacting with CXCR4 surface receptors. From Human immunodeficiency virus type 1 group M subtype D (isolate Z2/CDC-Z34) (HIV-1).
   1738..1971    +  LTR            3' LTR (ΔU3): self-inactivating 3' long terminal repeat (LTR) from HIV-1
   2078..2189    +  polyA_signal   bGH poly(A) signal: bovine growth hormone polyadenylation signal
   2400..2988    -  rep_origin     ori: high-copy-number ColE1/pMB1/pBR322/pUC origin of replication
   3159..4019    -  CDS            AmpR: β-lactamase; bla; confers resistance to ampicillin, carbenicillin, and related antibiotics
   4020..4124    -  promoter       AmpR promoter: bla
   4196..4331    +  rep_origin     SV40 ori: SV40 origin of replication
   4372..4506    +  polyA_signal   SV40 poly(A) signal: SV40 polyadenylation signal
   4673..5002    +  CDS            nef (fragment): NEF_HV1BR - Experimental evidence at protein level: Swiss-Prot protein existence level 1. Extracellular Nef protein targets CD4(+) T-lymphocytes for apoptosis by interacting with CXCR4 surface receptors (PubMed:14990729). From Human immunodeficiency virus type 1 group M subtype B (isolate BRU/LAI) (HIV-1).
   5050..5307    +  LTR            5' LTR (truncated): truncated 5' long terminal repeat (LTR) from HIV-1
   5354..5479    +  misc_feature   HIV-1 Ψ: packaging signal of human immunodeficiency virus type 1
   5463..5801    +  CDS            HIV-1 gag (fragment): gag protein from human immunodeficiency virus 1; gag
   5976..6209    +  misc_feature   RRE: The Rev response element (RRE) of HIV-1 allows for Rev-dependent mRNA export from the nucleus to the cytoplasm.
   6586..6686    +  CDS            Rev (fragment): human immunodeficiency virus 1 (HIV-1) Rev protein; rev; enhances nuclear export of unspliced and incompletely spliced viral mRNAs
   6736..6853    +  misc_feature   cPPT/CTS: central polypurine tract and central termination sequence of HIV-1
   6902..6992    +  promoter       H1 promoter: human H1 RNA promoter
   7091..7394    +  enhancer       CMV enhancer: human cytomegalovirus immediate early enhancer
   7395..7598    +  promoter       CMV promoter: human cytomegalovirus (CMV) immediate early promoter
   7639..7722    +  CDS            UL126 (fragment): UL126_HCMVA - Protein predicted: Swiss-Prot protein existence level 4. From Human cytomegalovirus (strain AD169) (HHV-5) (Human herpesvirus 5).
   7734..8432    +  CDS            TurboGFP: improved green fluorescent protein from Pontellina plumata (Evdokimov et al., 2006) mammalian codon-optimized
   8459..318     +  misc_feature   IRES (across the origin): internal ribosome entry site (IRES) of the encephalomyocarditis virus (EMCV)
>Addgene plasmid #174843 | pLV-H1-SGIBX | addgene full sequence | sequence record 347986 | Addgene NGS Result
GACCCTTTGCAGGCAGCGGAACCCCCCACCTGGCGACAGGTGCCTCTGCGGCCAAAAGCCACGTGTATAA
GATACACCTGCAAAGGCGGCACAACCCCAGTGCCACGTTGTGAGTTGGATAGTTGTGGAAAGAGTCAAAT
GGCTCTCCTCAAGCGTATTCAACAAGGGGCTGAAGGATGCCCAGAAGGTACCCCATTGTATGGGATCTGA
TCTGGGGCCTCGGTGCACATGCTTTACATGTGTTTAGTCGAGGTTAAAAAAACGTCTAGGCCCCCCGAAC
CACGGGGACGTGGTTTTCCTTTGAAAAACACGATAATACCATGGCCAAGCCTTTGTCTCAAGAAGAATCC
ACCCTCATTGAAAGAGCAACGGCTACAATCAACAGCATCCCCATCTCTGAAGACTACAGCGTCGCCAGCG
CAGCTCTCTCTAGCGACGGCCGCATCTTCACTGGTGTCAATGTATATCATTTTACTGGGGGACCTTGTGC
AGAACTCGTGGTGCTGGGCACTGCTGCTGCTGCGGCAGCTGGCAACCTGACTTGTATCGTCGCGATCGGA
AATGAGAACAGGGGCATCTTGAGCCCCTGCGGACGGTGCCGACAGGTGCTTCTCGATCTGCATCCTGGGA
TCAAAGCCATAGTGAAGGACAGTGATGGACAGCCGACGGCAGTTGGGATTCGTGAATTGCTGCCCTCTGG
TTATGTGTGGGAGGGCTGATTCGAATGAGGCTTCAGTACTTTACAGAATCGTTGCCTGCACATCTTGGAA
ACACTTGCTGGGATTACTTCTTCAGGTTAACCCAACAGAATTCTCTTCTGAAGAAAATATATTTCTTTTT
ATTCATAGCTCTTCTCGAGGTAACCGGATCCAACCAGTTGTGTTTTAATGTATATTAATGTTACTAATGT
GTTTTATTTAAATTGAGTCACGCGTCTGGAACAATCAACCTCTGGATTACAAAATTTGTGAAAGATTGAC
TGGTATTCTTAACTATGTTGCTCCTTTTACGCTATGTGGATACGCTGCTTTAATGCCTTTGTATCATGCT
ATTGCTTCCCGTATGGCTTTCATTTTCTCCTCCTTGTATAAATCCTGGTTGCTGTCTCTTTATGAGGAGT
TGTGGCCCGTTGTCAGGCAACGTGGCGTGGTGTGCACTGTGTTTGCTGACGCAACCCCCACTGGTTGGGG
CATTGCCACCACCTGTCAGCTCCTTTCCGGGACTTTCGCTTTCCCCCTCCCTATTGCCACGGCGGAACTC
ATCGCCGCCTGCCTTGCCCGCTGCTGGACAGGGGCTCGGCTGTTGGGCACTGACAATTCCGTGGTGTTGT
CGGGGAAGCTGACGTCCTTTCCATGGCTGCTCGCCTGTGTTGCCACCTGGATTCTGCGCGGGACGTCCTT
CTGCTACGTCCCTTCGGCCCTCAATCCAGCGGACCTTCCTTCCCGCGGCCTGCTGCCGGCTCTGCGGCCT
CTTCCGCGTCTTCGCCTTCGCCCTCAGACGAGTCGGATCTCCCTTTGGGCCGCCTCCCCGCCTGGAATTA
ATTCTGCAGTCGAGACCTAGAAAAACATGGAGCAATCACAAGTAGCAATACAGCAGCTACCAATGCTGAT
TGTGCCTGGCTAGAAGCACAAGAGGAGGAGGAGGTGGGTTTTCCAGTCACACCTCAGGTACCTTTAAGAC
CAATGACTTACAAGGCAGCTGTAGATCTTAGCCACTTTTTAAAAGAAAAGAGGGGACTGGAAGGGCTAAT
TCACTCCCAACGAAGACAAGATCTGCTTTTTGCTTGTACTGGGTCTCTCTGGTTAGACCAGATCTGAGCC
TGGGAGCTCTCTGGCTAACTAGGGAACCCACTGCTTAAGCCTCAATAAAGCTTGCCTTGAGTGCTTCAAG
TAGTGTGTGCCCGTCTGTTGTGTGACTCTGGTAACTAGAGATCCCTCAGACCCTTTTAGTCAGTGTGGAA
AATCTCTAGCAGTAGTAGTTCATGTCATCTTATTATTCAGTATTTATAACTTGCAAAGAAATGAATATCA
GAGAGTGAGAGGCCTTGACATTGTTTAAACCCGCTGATCAGCCTCGACTGTGCCTTCTAGTTGCCAGCCA
TCTGTTGTTTGCCCCTCCCCCGTGCCTTCCTTGACCCTGGAAGGTGCCACTCCCACTGTCCTTTCCTAAT
AAAATGAGGAAATTGCATCGCATTGTCTGAGTAGGTGTCATTCTATTCTGGGGGGTGGGGTGGGGCAGGA
CAGCAAGGGGGAGGATTGGGAAGACAATAGCAGGGTATCAGCTCACTCAAAGGCGGTAATACGGTTATCC
ACAGAATCAGGGGATAACGCAGGAAAGAACATGTGAGCAAAAGGCCAGCAAAAGGCCAGGAACCGTAAAA
AGGCCGCGTTGCTGGCGTTTTTCCATAGGCTCCGCCCCCCTGACGAGCATCACAAAAATCGACGCTCAAG
TCAGAGGTGGCGAAACCCGACAGGACTATAAAGATACCAGGCGTTTCCCCCTGGAAGCTCCCTCGTGCGC
TCTCCTGTTCCGACCCTGCCGCTTACCGGATACCTGTCCGCCTTTCTCCCTTCGGGAAGCGTGGCGCTTT
CTCATAGCTCACGCTGTAGGTATCTCAGTTCGGTGTAGGTCGTTCGCTCCAAGCTGGGCTGTGTGCACGA
ACCCCCCGTTCAGCCCGACCGCTGCGCCTTATCCGGTAACTATCGTCTTGAGTCCAACCCGGTAAGACAC
GACTTATCGCCACTGGCAGCAGCCACTGGTAACAGGATTAGCAGAGCGAGGTATGTAGGCGGTGCTACAG
AGTTCTTGAAGTGGTGGCCTAACTACGGCTACACTAGAAGAACAGTATTTGGTATCTGCGCTCTGCTGAA
GCCAGTTACCTTCGGAAAAAGAGTTGGTAGCTCTTGATCCGGCAAACAAACCACCGCTGGTAGCGGTGGT
TTTTTTGTTTGCAAGCAGCAGATTACGCGCAGAAAAAAAGGATCTCAAGAAGATCCTTTGATCTTTTCTA
CGGGGTCTGACGCTCAGTGGAACGAAAACTCACGTTAAGGGATTTTGGTCATGAGATTATCAAAAAGGAT
CTTCACCTAGATCCTTTTAAATTAAAAATGAAGTTTTAAATCAATCTAAAGTATATATGAGTAAACTTGG
TCTGACAGTTACCAATGCTTAATCAGTGAGGCACCTATCTCAGCGATCTGTCTATTTCGTTCATCCATAG
TTGCCTGACTCCCCGTCGTGTAGATAACTACGATACGGGAGGGCTTACCATCTGGCCCCAGTGCTGCAAT
GATACCGCGAGACCCACGCTCACCGGCTCCAGATTTATCAGCAATAAACCAGCCAGCCGGAAGGGCCGAG
CGCAGAAGTGGTCCTGCAACTTTATCCGCCTCCATCCAGTCTATTAATTGTTGCCGGGAAGCTAGAGTAA
GTAGTTCGCCAGTTAATAGTTTGCGCAACGTTGTTGCCATTGCTACAGGCATCGTGGTGTCACGCTCGTC
GTTTGGTATGGCTTCATTCAGCTCCGGTTCCCAACGATCAAGGCGAGTTACATGATCCCCCATGTTGTGC
AAAAAAGCGGTTAGCTCCTTCGGTCCTCCGATCGTTGTCAGAAGTAAGTTGGCCGCAGTGTTATCACTCA
TGGTTATGGCAGCACTGCATAATTCTCTTACTGTCATGCCATCCGTAAGATGCTTTTCTGTGACTGGTGA
GTACTCAACCAAGTCATTCTGAGAATAGTGTATGCGGCGACCGAGTTGCTCTTGCCCGGCGTCAATACGG
GATAATACCGCGCCACATAGCAGAACTTTAAAAGTGCTCATCATTGGAAAACGTTCTTCGGGGCGAAAAC
TCTCAAGGATCTTACCGCTGTTGAGATCCAGTTCGATGTAACCCACTCGTGCACCCAACTGATCTTCAGC
ATCTTTTACTTTCACCAGCGTTTCTGGGTGAGCAAAAACAGGAAGGCAAAATGCCGCAAAAAAGGGAATA
AGGGCGACACGGAAATGTTGAATACTCATACTCTTCCTTTTTCAATATTATTGAAGCATTTATCAGGGTT
ATTGTCTCATGAGCGGATACATATTTGAATGTATTTAGAAAAATAAACAAATAGGGGTTCCGCGCACATT
TCCCCGAAAAGTGCCACCTGACGTCGAGTTAGTCAGCAACCATAGTCCCGCCCCTAACTCCGCCCATCCC
GCCCCTAACTCCGCCCAGTTCCGCCCATTCTCCGCCCCATGGCTGACTAATTTTTTTTATTTATGCAGAG
GCCGAGGCCGCCTCGGCCTCTGAGCTATTCCAGAAGTAGTGAGGAGGCTTTTTTGGAGGCCTAGGCTTTT
GCAAAAAGCTTCGTCGACGGATCGGGAGATCAACTTGTTTATTGCAGCTTATAATGGTTACAAATAAAGC
AATAGCATCACAAATTTCACAAATAAAGCATTTTTTTCACTGCATTCTAGTTGTGGTTTGTCCAAACTCA
TCAATGTATCTTATCATGTCTGGATCAACTGGATAACTCAAGCTAACCAAAATCATCCCAAACTTCCCAC
CCCATACCCTATTACCACTGCCAATTACCTGTGGTTTCATTTACTCTAAACCTGTGATTCCTCTGAATTA
TTTTCATTTTAAAGAAATTGTATTTGTTAAATATGTACTACAAACTTAGTAGTTGGAAGGGCTAATTCAC
TCCCAAAGAAGACAAGATATCCTTGATCTGTGGATCTACCACACACAAGGCTACTTCCCTGATTAGCAGA
ACTACACACCAGGGCCAGGGGTCAGATATCCACTGACCTTTGGATGGTGCTACAAGCTAGTACCAGTTGA
GCCAGATAAGGTAGAAGAGGCCAATAAAGGAGAGAACACCAGCTTGTTACACCCTGTGAGCCTGCATGGG
ATGGATGACCCGGAGAGAGAAGTGTTAGAGTGGAGGTTTGACAGCCGCCTAGCATTTCATCACGTGGCCC
GAGAGCTGCATCCGGAGTACTTCAAGAACTGCTGATATCGAGCTTGCTACAAGGGACTTTCCGCTGGGGA
CTTTCCAGGGAGGCGTGGCCTGGGCGGGACTGGGGAGTGGCGAGCCCTCAGATCCTGCATATAAGCAGCT
GCTTTTTGCCTGTACTGGGTCTCTCTGGTTAGACCAGATCTGAGCCTGGGAGCTCTCTGGCTAACTAGGG
AACCCACTGCTTAAGCCTCAATAAAGCTTGCCTTGAGTGCTTCAAGTAGTGTGTGCCCGTCTGTTGTGTG
ACTCTGGTAACTAGAGATCCCTCAGACCCTTTTAGTCAGTGTGGAAAATCTCTAGCAGTGGCGCCCGAAC
AGGGACTTGAAAGCGAAAGGGAAACCAGAGGAGCTCTCTCGACGCAGGACTCGGCTTGCTGAAGCGCGCA
CGGCAAGAGGCGAGGGGCGGCGACTGGTGAGTACGCCAAAAATTTTGACTAGCGGAGGCTAGAAGGAGAG
AGATGGGTGCGAGAGCGTCAGTATTAAGCGGGGGAGAATTAGATCGCGATGGGAAAAAATTCGGTTAAGG
CCAGGGGGAAAGAAAAAATATAAATTAAAACATATAGTATGGGCAAGCAGGGAGCTAGAACGATTCGCAG
TTAATCCTGGCCTGTTAGAAACATCAGAAGGCTGTAGACAAATACTGGGACAGCTACAACCATCCCTTCA
GACAGGATCAGAAGAACTTAGATCATTATATAATACAGTAGCAACCCTCTATTGTGTGCATCAAAGGATA
GAGATAAAAGACACCAAGGAAGCTTTAGACAAGATAGAGGAAGAGCAAAACAAAAGTAAGACCACCGCAC
AGCAAGCGGCCGGCCGCTGATCTTCAGACCTGGAGGAGGAGATATGAGGGACAATTGGAGAAGTGAATTA
TATAAATATAAAGTAGTAAAAATTGAACCATTAGGAGTAGCACCCACCAAGGCAAAGAGAAGAGTGGTGC
AGAGAGAAAAAAGAGCAGTGGGAATAGGAGCTTTGTTCCTTGGGTTCTTGGGAGCAGCAGGAAGCACTAT
GGGCGCAGCGTCAATGACGCTGACGGTACAGGCCAGACAATTATTGTCTGGTATAGTGCAGCAGCAGAAC
AATTTGCTGAGGGCTATTGAGGCGCAACAGCATCTGTTGCAACTCACAGTCTGGGGCATCAAGCAGCTCC
AGGCAAGAATCCTGGCTGTGGAAAGATACCTAAAGGATCAACAGCTCCTGGGGATTTGGGGTTGCTCTGG
AAAACTCATTTGCACCACTGCTGTGCCTTGGAATGCTAGTTGGAGTAATAAATCTCTGGAACAGATTTGG
AATCACACGACCTGGATGGAGTGGGACAGAGAAATTAACAATTACACAAGCTTAATACACTCCTTAATTG
AAGAATCGCAAAACCAGCAAGAAAAGAATGAACAAGAATTATTGGAATTAGATAAATGGGCAAGTTTGTG
GAATTGGTTTAACATAACAAATTGGCTGTGGTATATAAAATTATTCATAATGATAGTAGGAGGCTTGGTA
GGTTTAAGAATAGTTTTTGCTGTACTTTCTATAGTGAATAGAGTTAGGCAGGGATATTCACCATTATCGT
TTCAGACCCACCTCCCAACCCCGAGGGGACCCGACAGGCCCGAAGGAATAGAAGAAGAAGGTGGAGAGAG
AGACAGAGACAGATCCATTCGATTAGTGAACGGATCGGCACTGCGTGCGCCAATTCTGCAGACAAATGGC
AGTATTCATCCACAATTTTAAAAGAAAAGGGGGGATTGGGGGGTACAGTGCAGGGGAAAGAATAGTAGAC
ATAATAGCAACAGACATACAAACTAAAGAATTACAAAAACAAATTACAAAAATTCAAAATTTTCGGGTTT
ATTACAGGGACAGCAGAGATCCAGTTTGGTTAGTACTAGTAATATTTGCATGTCGCTATGTGTTCTGGGA
AATCACCATAAACGTGAAATGTCTTTGGATTTGGGAATCTTATAAGTTCTGTATGAGACCACATCGATTC
TTTTTTTCTAGACGTATTACCGCCATGCATTAGTTATTAATAGTAATCAATTACGGGGTCATTAGTTCAT
AGCCCATATATGGAGTTCCGCGTTACATAACTTACGGTAAATGGCCCGCCTGGCTGACCGCCCAACGACC
CCCGCCCATTGACGTCAATAATGACGTATGTTCCCATAGTAACGCCAATAGGGACTTTCCATTGACGTCA
ATGGGTGGAGTATTTACGGTAAACTGCCCACTTGGCAGTACATCAAGTGTATCATATGCCAAGTACGCCC
CCTATTGACGTCAATGACGGTAAATGGCCCGCCTGGCATTATGCCCAGTACATGACCTTATGGGACTTTC
CTACTTGGCAGTACATCTACGTATTAGTCATCGCTATTACCATGGTGATGCGGTTTTGGCAGTACATCAA
TGGGCGTGGATAGCGGTTTGACTCACGGGGATTTCCAAGTCTCCACCCCATTGACGTCAATGGGAGTTTG
TTTTGGCACCAAAATCAACGGGACTTTCCAAAATGTCGTAACAACTCCGCCCCATTGACGCAAATGGGCG
GTAGGCGTGTACGGTGGGAGGTCTATATAAGCAGAGCTCGTTTAGTGAACCGTCAGATCGCCTGGAGACG
CCATCCAGCGCTGTTTTGACCTCCATAGAAGACACCGGGACCGATCCAGCCTCCGCGGCCGGGAACGGTG
CATTGGAACGCGGATTCCCCGTGTACAGCCACCATGGAGAGCGACGAGAGCGGCCTGCCCGCCATGGAGA
TCGAGTGCCGCATCACCGGCACCCTGAACGGCGTGGAGTTCGAGCTGGTGGGCGGCGGAGAGGGCACCCC
CGAGCAGGGCCGCATGACCAACAAGATGAAGAGCACCAAAGGCGCCCTGACCTTCAGCCCCTACCTGCTG
AGCCACGTGATGGGCTACGGCTTCTACCACTTCGGCACCTACCCCAGCGGCTACGAGAACCCCTTCCTGC
ACGCCATCAACAACGGCGGCTACACCAACACCCGCATCGAGAAGTACGAGGACGGCGGCGTGCTGCACGT
GAGCTTCAGCTACCGCTACGAGGCCGGCCGCGTGATCGGCGACTTCAAGGTGATGGGCACCGGCTTCCCC
GAGGACAGCGTGATCTTCACCGACAAGATCATCCGCAGCAACGCCACCGTGGAGCACCTGCACCCCATGG
GCGATAACGATCTGGATGGCAGCTTCACCCGCACCTTCAGCCTGCGCGACGGCGGCTACTACAGCTCCGT
GGTGGACAGCCACATGCACTTCAAGAGCGCCATCCACCCCAGCATCCTGCAGAACGGGGGCCCCATGTTC
GCCTTCCGCCGCGTGGAGGAGGATCACAGCAACACCGAGCTGGGCATCGTGGAGTACCAGCACGCCTTCA
AGACCCCGGATGCAGATGCCGGTGAAGAATAATGTACAAGTAGCGGCCGCAAATTCCGCCCCTCTCCCTC
CCCCCCCCCTAACGTTACTGGCCGAAGCCGCTTGGAATAAGGCCGGTGTGCGTTTGTCTATATGTTATTT
TCCACCATATTGCCGTCTTTTGGCAATGTGAGGGCCCGGAAACCTGGCCCTGTCTTCTTGACGAGCATTC
CTAGGGGTCTTTCCCCTCTCGCCAAAGGAATGCAAGGTCTGTTGAATGTCGTGAAGGAAGCAGTTCCTCT
GGAAGCTTCTTGAAGACAAACAACGTCTGTAGC
